>Addgene plasmid #161223 | pDONR221-SLC39A5_STOP | addgene full sequence | sequence record 369850 | Addgene NGS Result
CAAATAATGATTTTATTTTGACTGATAGTGACCTGTTCGTTGCAACACATTGATGAGCAATGCTTTTTTA
TAATGCCAACTTTGTACAAAAAAGCAGGCTCCACCATGATGGGATCTCCCGTGAGCCACCTGCTGGCAGG
ATTCTGCGTGTGGGTGGTGCTGGGATGGGTGGGAGGATCCGTGCCAAATCTGGGACCTGCAGAGCAGGAG
CAGAACCACTACCTGGCCCAGCTGTTTGGCCTGTATGGAGAGAATGGCACCCTGACAGCAGGAGGACTGG
CAAGGCTGCTGCACTCTCTGGGCCTGGGCCGGGTGCAGGGCCTGAGACTGGGCCAGCACGGACCACTGAC
CGGAAGGGCAGCATCCCCTGCCGCCGATAATTCTACACACCGCCCCCAGAACCCTGAGCTGAGCGTGGAC
GTGTGGGCAGGAATGCCACTGGGACCAAGCGGCTGGGGCGATCTGGAGGAGTCCAAGGCACCTCACCTGC
CAAGGGGACCAGCACCCAGCGGCCTGGACCTGCTGCACAGACTGCTGCTGCTGGACCACTCCCTGGCCGA
TCACCTGAACGAGGACTGCCTGAATGGCTCCCAGCTGCTGGTGAACTTCGGACTGTCTCCAGCAGCACCT
CTGACCCCAAGGCAGTTTGCCCTGCTGTGCCCTGCCCTGCTGTACCAGATCGACAGCCGGGTGTGCATCG
GAGCACCTGCACCAGCACCACCTGGCGATCTGCTGTCTGCCCTGCTGCAGAGCGCCCTGGCCGTGCTGCT
GCTGTCCCTGCCATCTCCTCTGAGCCTGCTGCTGCTGAGGCTGCTGGGACCTAGGCTGCTGAGGCCACTG
CTGGGCTTCCTGGGCGCCCTGGCAGTGGGCACCCTGTGCGGCGACGCCCTGCTGCACCTGCTGCCTCACG
CACAGGAGGGCAGACACGCAGGACCAGGAGGACTGCCCGAGAAGGATCTGGGACCAGGACTGTCCGTGCT
GGGAGGACTGTTCCTGCTGTTTGTGCTGGAGAATATGCTGGGACTGCTGAGGCACAGGGGACTGAGGCCC
AGATGCTGTCGGAGAAAGAGGCGCAACCTGGAGACCCGGAATCTGGACCCAGAGAACGGCTCTGGCATGG
CCCTGCAGCCACTGCAGGCAGCACCAGAGCCAGGAGCACAGGGACAGAGAGAGAAGAATTCTCAGCACCC
ACCCGCCCTGGCACCTCCAGGACACCAGGGACACAGCCACGGCCACCAGGGCGGCACCGATATCACATGG
ATGGTGCTGCTGGGCGATGGCCTGCACAACCTGACAGACGGACTGGCAATCGGAGCAGCCTTCTCTGACG
GCTTTAGCTCCGGCCTGAGCACCACACTGGCCGTGTTTTGTCACGAGCTGCCACACGAGCTGGGCGATTT
CGCCATGCTGCTGCAGTCCGGCCTGTCTTTTCGGAGACTGCTGCTGCTGAGCCTGGTGTCCGGCGCCCTG
GGACTGGGAGGAGCCGTGCTGGGCGTGGGACTGTCCCTGGGACCTGTGCCACTGACCCCATGGGTGTTCG
GAGTGACAGCAGGCGTGTTTCTGTATGTGGCCCTGGTGGATATGCTGCCTGCCCTGCTGAGGCCACCTGA
GCCCCTGCCTACCCCACACGTGCTGCTGCAGGGACTGGGACTGCTGCTGGGAGGAGGACTGATGCTGGCA
ATCACACTGCTGGAGGAGCGCCTGCTGCCAGTGACCACAGAGGGCTAAGACCCAGCTTTCTTGTACAAAG
TTGGCATTATAAGAAAGCATTGCTTATCAATTTGTTGCAACGAACAGGTCACTATCAGTCAAAATAAAAT
CATTATTTGCCATCCAGCTGATATCCCCTATAGTGAGTCGTATTACATGGTCATAGCTGTTTCCTGGCAG
CTCTGGCCCGTGTCTCAAAATCTCTGATGTTACATTGCACAAGATAAAAATATATCATCATGAACAATAA
AACTGTCTGCTTACATAAACAGTAATACAAGGGGTGTTATGAGCCATATTCAACGGGAAACGTCGAGGCC
GCGATTAAATTCCAACATGGATGCTGATTTATATGGGTATAAATGGGCTCGCGATAATGTCGGGCAATCA
GGTGCGACAATCTATCGCTTGTATGGGAAGCCCGATGCGCCAGAGTTGTTTCTGAAACATGGCAAAGGTA
GCGTTGCCAATGATGTTACAGATGAGATGGTCAGACTAAACTGGCTGACGGAATTTATGCCTCTTCCGAC
CATCAAGCATTTTATCCGTACTCCTGATGATGCATGGTTACTCACCACTGCGATCCCCGGAAAAACAGCA
TTCCAGGTATTAGAAGAATATCCTGATTCAGGTGAAAATATTGTTGATGCGCTGGCAGTGTTCCTGCGCC
GGTTGCATTCGATTCCTGTTTGTAATTGTCCTTTTAACAGCGATCGCGTATTTCGTCTCGCTCAGGCGCA
ATCACGAATGAATAACGGTTTGGTTGATGCGAGTGATTTTGATGACGAGCGTAATGGCTGGCCTGTTGAA
CAAGTCTGGAAAGAAATGCATAAACTTTTGCCATTCTCACCGGATTCAGTCGTCACTCATGGTGATTTCT
CACTTGATAACCTTATTTTTGACGAGGGGAAATTAATAGGTTGTATTGATGTTGGACGAGTCGGAATCGC
AGACCGATACCAGGATCTTGCCATCCTATGGAACTGCCTCGGTGAGTTTTCTCCTTCATTACAGAAACGG
CTTTTTCAAAAATATGGTATTGATAATCCTGATATGAATAAATTGCAGTTTCATTTGATGCTCGATGAGT
TTTTCTAATCAGAATTGGTTAATTGGTTGTAACACTGGCAGAGCATTACGCTGACTTGACGGGACGGCGC
AAGCTCATGACCAAAATCCCTTAACGTGAGTTACGCGTCGTTCCACTGAGCGTCAGACCCCGTAGAAAAG
ATCAAAGGATCTTCTTGAGATCCTTTTTTTCTGCGCGTAATCTGCTGCTTGCAAACAAAAAAACCACCGC
TACCAGCGGTGGTTTGTTTGCCGGATCAAGAGCTACCAACTCTTTTTCCGAAGGTAACTGGCTTCAGCAG
AGCGCAGATACCAAATACTGTTCTTCTAGTGTAGCCGTAGTTAGGCCACCACTTCAAGAACTCTGTAGCA
CCGCCTACATACCTCGCTCTGCTAATCCTGTTACCAGTGGCTGCTGCCAGTGGCGATAAGTCGTGTCTTA
CCGGGTTGGACTCAAGACGATAGTTACCGGATAAGGCGCAGCGGTCGGGCTGAACGGGGGGTTCGTGCAC
ACAGCCCAGCTTGGAGCGAACGACCTACACCGAACTGAGATACCTACAGCGTGAGCTATGAGAAAGCGCC
ACGCTTCCCGAAGGGAGAAAGGCGGACAGGTATCCGGTAAGCGGCAGGGTCGGAACAGGAGAGCGCACGA
GGGAGCTTCCAGGGGGAAACGCCTGGTATCTTTATAGTCCTGTCGGGTTTCGCCACCTCTGACTTGAGCG
TCGATTTTTGTGATGCTCGTCAGGGGGGCGGAGCCTATGGAAAAACGCCAGCAACGCGGCCTTTTTACGG
TTCCTGGCCTTTTGCTGGCCTTTTGCTCACATGTTCTTTCCTGCGTTATCCCCTGATTCTGTGGATAACC
GTATTACCGCCTTTGAGTGAGCTGATACCGCTCGCCGCAGCCGAACGACCGAGCGCAGCGAGTCAGTGAG
CGAGGAAGCGGAAGAGCGCCCAATACGCAAACCGCCTCTCCCCGCGCGTTGGCCGATTCATTAATGCAGC
TGGCACGACAGGTTTCCCGACTGGAAAGCGGGCAGTGAGCGCAACGCAATTAATACGCGTACCGCTAGCC
AGGAAGAGTTTGTAGAAACGCAAAAAGGCCATCCGTCAGGATGGCCTTCTGCTTAGTTTGATGCCTGGCA
GTTTATGGCGGGCGTCCTGCCCGCCACCCTCCGGGCCGTTGCTTCACAACGTTCAAATCCGCTCCCGGCG
GATTTGTCCTACTCAGGAGAGCGTTCACCGACAAACAACAGATAAAACGAAAGGCCCAGTCTTCCGACTG
AGCCTTTCGTTTTATTTGATGCCTGGCAGTTCCCTACTCTCGCGTTAACGCTAGCATGGATGTTTTCCCA
GTCACGACGTTGTAAAACGACGGCCAGTCTTAAGCTCGGGCCC
Features (pLannotate 1.2.2; 10 found; start..end, strand, type, name):
      1..100     +  protein_bind   attL1: mutant version of attL; recombination site for the Gateway® LR reaction LR Clonase™
    106..1725    +  CDS            SLC39A5: S39A5_HUMAN - Also known as ZIP5. Experimental evidence at protein level: Swiss-Prot protein existence level 1. May play a role in polarized cells by carrying out serosal- to-mucosal zinc transport (By similarity). Seems to play a central role in controlling organismal zinc status (By similarity). Could regulate the BMP/TGF-beta (bone morphogenetic protein/transforming growth factor-beta) signaling pathway and modulates extracellular matrix (ECM) proteins of the sclera (PubMed:24891338). Plays a role in eye development (PubMed:24891338). From Homo sapiens (Human).
   1730..1829    -  protein_bind   attL2: mutant version of attL; recombination site for the Gateway® LR reaction LR Clonase™
   1847..1865    -  promoter       T7 promoter: promoter for bacteriophage T7 RNA polymerase
   1999..2808    +  CDS            KanR: aminoglycoside phosphotransferase; aph(3')-Ia; confers resistance to kanamycin in bacteria or G418 (Geneticin®) in eukaryotes
   2955..3543    +  rep_origin     ori: high-copy-number ColE1/pMB1/pBR322/pUC origin of replication
   3726..3818    +  CDS            lacI (fragment): lac repressor; lacI; The lac repressor binds to the lac operator to inhibit transcription in E. coli. This inhibition can be relieved by adding lactose or isopropyl-β-D-thiogalactopyranoside (IPTG).
   3873..3900    -  terminator     rrnB T2 terminator: transcription terminator T2 from the E. coli rrnB gene
   4032..4075    +  terminator     rrnB T1 terminator: Escherichia coli rrnB; transcription terminator T1 from the E. coli rrnB gene
   4122..4158    -  CDS            lacZα (fragment): LacZα fragment of β-galactosidase; lacZ fragment
