[The description below was written by a language model from this plasmid's Addgene catalogue record and pLannotate feature annotations shown in this document.]
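Description:
pDONR221-SLC39A5_STOP is a Gateway entry clone built on the pDONR221 backbone, carrying a codon-optimized open reading frame for human SLC39A5 (also known as ZIP5), a zinc transporter of the solute carrier family. Although the catalogue lists the vector type as mammalian expression, the plasmid has no eukaryotic promoter in its annotated features. It serves as a shuttle for moving the ORF into destination vectors of the user's choice. It is maintained in E. coli through a high-copy ColE1/pUC-type origin and selected with kanamycin via an aminoglycoside phosphotransferase gene. The sequenced plasmid is 4,173 nt in total.

The ORF of about 1.6 kb sits between attL1 and attL2 sites, which are the substrates for the LR Clonase reaction. Recombination with a destination vector carrying attR sites transfers the insert directionally and in frame into an expression context. This version retains a stop codon at the end of the coding sequence, so the protein will be made with a native C-terminus. It is therefore suited to untagged or N-terminally tagged expression rather than C-terminal fusions, and a companion clone without the stop codon exists for that purpose. Upstream of attL1, rrnB T1 and T2 terminators insulate the cassette from read-through transcription in bacteria. A T7 promoter lies just beyond attL2, oriented back toward the insert. Short lacI and lacZα fragments are backbone remnants with no evident function here, and M13 forward and reverse primer sites are recorded for sequencing the insert. The clone belongs to a large consortium collection of SLC transporter ORFs made to support functional and drug-discovery studies of this protein family.
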