Addgene plasmid #161223: pDONR221-SLC39A5_STOP
Purpose: Gateway entry clone with codon-optimized ORF sequence for subcloning into custom expression vectors. Contains a STOP codon at the end of the codon-optimized ORF sequence.
Depositing lab: RESOLUTE Consortium & Giulio Superti-Furga. Depositing organization: CeMM Research Center for Molecular Medicine. Publication: The RESOLUTE consortium: unlocking SLC transporters for drug discovery. Superti-Furga G, Lackner D, Wiedmer T, Ingles-Prieto A, Barbosa B, Girardi E, Goldmann U, Gurtl B, Klavins K, Klimek C, Lindinger S, Lineiro-Retes E, Muller AC, Onstein S, Redinger G, Reil D, Sedlyarov V, Wolf G, Crawford M, Everley R, ... Steppan CM. Nat Rev Drug Discov. 2020 Jul;19(7):429-430. doi: 10.1038/d41573-020-00056-6. PubMed 32265506.
Backbone
  Vector backbone: pDONR221
  Backbone manufacturer: ThermoFisher Scientific
  Backbone size w/o insert (bp): 2550
  Vector type: Mammalian Expression
Growth in bacteria
  Bacterial resistance: Kanamycin, 50 μg/mL
  Growth temperature: 37°C
  Growth strain: NEB Stable
  Copy number: High Copy
Gene/Insert
  Gene/Insert name: SLC39A5
  Species: H. sapiens (human)
  Insert size (bp): 1623
  Entrez Gene: SLC39A5 (a.k.a. LZT-Hs7, MYP24, ZIP5)
  Cloning method: Gateway Cloning
  Sequencing primers: 5′ M13-fwd; 3′ M13-rev
Terms and licenses: Academic/Nonprofit Terms; Industry Terms
Depositor comments: This plasmid contains a STOP codon at the end of the codon-optimized ORF. For the version of this plasmid that does not contain a STOP codon, please see Addgene plasmid 132057 For more information on the full Resolute plasmid collection, please see www.addgene.org/depositor-collections/re-solute/. Please provide your feedback on this plasmid to the RESOLUTE consortium by filling out their RESOLUTE repository feedback form: https://forms.office.com/Pages/ResponsePage.aspx?id=0e05yklzmkS7rjFGQL4N7z4feCLQvEJAmVcOCM_u885UN1JJRko0Ukg4TVQwNTZLOUxPQVJWT1NHUCQlQCN0PWcu
How to cite: pDONR221-SLC39A5_STOP was a gift from RESOLUTE Consortium & Giulio Superti-Furga (Addgene plasmid # 161223 ; http://n2t.net/addgene:161223 ; RRID:Addgene_161223)
