>Addgene plasmid #161223 | pDONR221-SLC39A5_STOP | depositor partial sequence | sequence record 312381 | Codon-optimized ORF of SLC39A5
ATGATGGGATCTCCCGTGAGCCACCTGCTGGCAGGATTCTGCGTGTGGGTGGTGCTGGGATGGGTGGGAG
GATCCGTGCCAAATCTGGGACCTGCAGAGCAGGAGCAGAACCACTACCTGGCCCAGCTGTTTGGCCTGTA
TGGAGAGAATGGCACCCTGACAGCAGGAGGACTGGCAAGGCTGCTGCACTCTCTGGGCCTGGGCCGGGTG
CAGGGCCTGAGACTGGGCCAGCACGGACCACTGACCGGAAGGGCAGCATCCCCTGCCGCCGATAATTCTA
CACACCGCCCCCAGAACCCTGAGCTGAGCGTGGACGTGTGGGCAGGAATGCCACTGGGACCAAGCGGCTG
GGGCGATCTGGAGGAGTCCAAGGCACCTCACCTGCCAAGGGGACCAGCACCCAGCGGCCTGGACCTGCTG
CACAGACTGCTGCTGCTGGACCACTCCCTGGCCGATCACCTGAACGAGGACTGCCTGAATGGCTCCCAGC
TGCTGGTGAACTTCGGACTGTCTCCAGCAGCACCTCTGACCCCAAGGCAGTTTGCCCTGCTGTGCCCTGC
CCTGCTGTACCAGATCGACAGCCGGGTGTGCATCGGAGCACCTGCACCAGCACCACCTGGCGATCTGCTG
TCTGCCCTGCTGCAGAGCGCCCTGGCCGTGCTGCTGCTGTCCCTGCCATCTCCTCTGAGCCTGCTGCTGC
TGAGGCTGCTGGGACCTAGGCTGCTGAGGCCACTGCTGGGCTTCCTGGGCGCCCTGGCAGTGGGCACCCT
GTGCGGCGACGCCCTGCTGCACCTGCTGCCTCACGCACAGGAGGGCAGACACGCAGGACCAGGAGGACTG
CCCGAGAAGGATCTGGGACCAGGACTGTCCGTGCTGGGAGGACTGTTCCTGCTGTTTGTGCTGGAGAATA
TGCTGGGACTGCTGAGGCACAGGGGACTGAGGCCCAGATGCTGTCGGAGAAAGAGGCGCAACCTGGAGAC
CCGGAATCTGGACCCAGAGAACGGCTCTGGCATGGCCCTGCAGCCACTGCAGGCAGCACCAGAGCCAGGA
GCACAGGGACAGAGAGAGAAGAATTCTCAGCACCCACCCGCCCTGGCACCTCCAGGACACCAGGGACACA
GCCACGGCCACCAGGGCGGCACCGATATCACATGGATGGTGCTGCTGGGCGATGGCCTGCACAACCTGAC
AGACGGACTGGCAATCGGAGCAGCCTTCTCTGACGGCTTTAGCTCCGGCCTGAGCACCACACTGGCCGTG
TTTTGTCACGAGCTGCCACACGAGCTGGGCGATTTCGCCATGCTGCTGCAGTCCGGCCTGTCTTTTCGGA
GACTGCTGCTGCTGAGCCTGGTGTCCGGCGCCCTGGGACTGGGAGGAGCCGTGCTGGGCGTGGGACTGTC
CCTGGGACCTGTGCCACTGACCCCATGGGTGTTCGGAGTGACAGCAGGCGTGTTTCTGTATGTGGCCCTG
GTGGATATGCTGCCTGCCCTGCTGAGGCCACCTGAGCCCCTGCCTACCCCACACGTGCTGCTGCAGGGAC
TGGGACTGCTGCTGGGAGGAGGACTGATGCTGGCAATCACACTGCTGGAGGAGCGCCTGCTGCCAGTGAC
CACAGAGGGCTAA
